>Addgene plasmid #224706 | pET3a.H2B-K120C | addgene full sequence | sequence record 449672 | Addgene NGS Result
TTGAGATCCTTTTTTTCTGCGCGTAATCTGCTGCTTGCAAACAAAAAAACCACCGCTACCAGCGGTGGTT
TGTTTGCCGGATCAAGAGCTACCAACTCTTTTTCCGAAGGTAACTGGCTTCAGCAGAGCGCAGATACCAA
ATACTGTCCTTCTAGTGTAGCCGTAGTTAGGCCACCACTTCAAGAACTCTGTAGCACCGCCTACATACCT
CGCTCTGCTAATCCTGTTACCAGTGGCTGCTGCCAGTGGCGATAAGTCGTGTCTTACCGGGTTGGACTCA
AGACGATAGTTACCGGATAAGGCGCAGCGGTCGGGCTGAACGGGGGGTTCGTGCACACAGCCCAGCTTGG
AGCGAACGACCTACACCGAACTGAGATACCTACAGCGTGAGCTATGAGAAAGCGCCACGCTTCCCGAAGG
GAGAAAGGCGGACAGGTATCCGGTAAGCGGCAGGGTCGGAACAGGAGAGCGCACGAGGGAGCTTCCAGGG
GGAAACGCCTGGTATCTTTATAGTCCTGTCGGGTTTCGCCACCTCTGACTTGAGCGTCGATTTTTGTGAT
GCTCGTCAGGGGGGCGGAGCCTATGGAAAAACGCCAGCAACGCGGCCTTTTTACGGTTCCTGGCCTTTTG
CTGGCCTTTTGCTCACATGTTCTTTCCTGCGTTATCCCCTGATTCTGTGGATAACCGTATTACCGCCTTT
GAGTGAGCTGATACCGCTCGCCGCAGCCGAACGACCGAGCGCAGCGAGTCAGTGAGCGAGGAAGCGGAAG
AGCGCCTGATGCGGTATTTTCTCCTTACGCATCTGTGCGGTATTTCACACCGCAATGGTGCACTCTCAGT
ACAATCTGCTCTGATGCCGCATAGTTAAGCCAGTATACACTCCGCTATCGCTACGTGACTGGGTCATGGC
TGCGCCCCGACACCCGCCAACACCCGCTGACGCGCCCTGACGGGCTTGTCTGCTCCCGGCATCCGCTTAC
AGACAAGCTGTGACCGTCTCCGGGAGCTGCATGTGTCAGAGGTTTTCACCGTCATCACCGAAACGCGCGA
GGCAGCTGCGGTAAAGCTCATCAGCGTGGTCGTGAAGCGATTCACAGATGTCTGCCTGTTCATCCGCGTC
CAGCTCGTTGAGTTTCTCCAGAAGCGTTAATGTCTGGCTTCTGATAAAGCGGGCCATGTTAAGGGCGGTT
TTTTCCTGTTTGGTCACTGATGCCTCCGTGTAAGGGGGATTTCTGTTCATGGGGGTAATGATACCGATGA
AACGAGAGAGGATGCTCACGATACGGGTTACTGATGATGAACATGCCCGGTTACTGGAACGTTGTGAGGG
TAAACAACTGGCGGTATGGATGCGGCGGGACCAGAGAAAAATCACTCAGGGTCAATGCCAGCGCTTCGTT
AATACAGATGTAGGTGTTCCACAGGGTAGCCAGCAGCATCCTGCGATGCAGATCCGGAACATAATGGTGC
AGGGCGCTGACTTCCGCGTTTCCAGACTTTACGAAACACGGAAACCGAAGACCATTCATGTTGTTGCTCA
GGTCGCAGACGTTTTGCAGCAGCAGTCGCTTCACGTTCGCTCGCGTATCGGTGATTCATTCTGCTAACCA
GTAAGGCAACCCCGCCAGCCTAGCCGGGTCCTCAACGACAGGAGCACGATCATGCGCACCCGTGGCCAGG
ACCCAACGCTGCCCGAGATGCGCCGCGTGCGGCTGCTGGAGATGGCGGACGCGATGGATATGTTCTGCCA
AGGGTTGGTTTGCGCATTCACAGTTCTCCGCAAGAATTGATTGGCTCCAATTCTTGGAGTGGTGAATCCG
TTAGCGAGGTGCCGCCGGCTTCCATTCAGGTCGAGGTGGCCCGGCTCCATGCACCGCGACGCAACGCGGG
GAGGCAGACAAGGTATAGGGCGGCGCCTACAATCCATGCCAACCCGTTCCATGTGCTCGCCGAGGCGGCA
TAAATCGCCGTGACGATCAGCGGTCCAATGATCGAAGTTAGGCTGGTAAGAGCCGCGAGCGATCCTTGAA
GCTGTCCCTGATGGTCGTCATCTACCTGCCTGGACAGCATGGCCTGCAACGCGGGCATCCCGATGCCGCC
GGAAGCGAGAAGAATCATAATGGGGAAGGCCATCCAGCCTCGCGTCGCGAACGCCAGCAAGACGTAGCCC
AGCGCGTCGGCCGCCATGCCGGCGATAATGGCCTGCTTCTCGCCGAAACGTTTGGTGGCGGGACCAGTGA
CGAAGGCTTGAGCGAGGGCGTGCAAGATTCCGAATACCGCAAGCGACAGGCCGATCATCGTCGCGCTCCA
GCGAAAGCGGTCCTCGCCGAAAATGACCCAGAGCGCTGCCGGCACCTGTCCTACGAGTTGCATGATAAAG
AAGACAGTCATAAGTGCGGCGACGATAGTCATGCCCCGCGCCCACCGGAAGGAGCTGACTGGGTTGAAGG
CTCTCAAGGGCATCGGTCGACGCTCTCCCTTATGCGACTCCTGCATTAGGAAGCAGCCCAGTAGTAGGTT
GAGGCCGTTGAGCACCGCCGCCGCAAGGAATGGTGCATGCAAGGAGATGGCGCCCAACAGTCCCCCGGCC
ACGGGGCCTGCCACCATACCCACGCCGAAACAAGCGCTCATGAGCCCGAAGTGGCGAGCCCGATCTTCCC
CATCGGTGATGTCGGCGATATAGGCGCCAGCAACCGCACCTGTGGCGCCGGTGATGCCGGCCACGATGCG
TCCGGCGTAGAGGATCGAGATCTCGATCCCGCGAAATTAATACGACTCACTATAGGGAGACCACAACGGT
TTCCCTCTAGAAATAATTTTGTTTAACTTTAAGAAGGAGATATACATATGCCAGAACCAGCGAAATCGGC
ACCTGCACCGAAAAAAGGTAGCAAAAAAGCAGTTACCAAAGCCCAGAAAAAAGACGGGAAAAAACGTAAA
CGTAGCCGCAAAGAAAGCTATAGCGTGTATGTTTACAAAGTGCTGAAACAGGTTCATCCGGATACCGGCA
TTAGCAGCAAAGCAATGGGTATTATGAATAGCTTCGTGAACGATATCTTTGAACGTATTGCCGGTGAAGC
AAGCCGTCTGGCACATTATAACAAACGTAGCACCATTACCAGCCGTGAAATTCAGACCGCAGTTCGTCTG
CTGCTGCCTGGTGAACTGGCAAAACATGCAGTTAGCGAAGGCACCAAAGCCGTGACCTGCTATACCAGCA
GCAAATAAGGATCCGGCTGCTAACAAAGCCCGAAAGGAAGCTGAGTTGGCTGCTGCCACCGCTGAGCAAT
AACTAGCATAACCCCTTGGGGCCTCTAAACGGGTCTTGAGGGGTTTTTTGCTGAAAGGAGGAACTATATC
CGGATATCCACAGGACGGGTGTGGTCGCCATGATCGCGTAGTCGATAGTGGCTCCAAGTAGCGAAGCGAG
CAGGACTGGGCGGCGGCCAAAGCGGTCGGACAGTGCTCCGAGAACGGGTGCGCATAGAAATTGCATCAAC
GCATATAGCGCTAGCAGCACGCCATAGTGACTGGCGATGCTGTCGGAATGGACGATATCCCGCAAGAGGC
CCGGCAGTACCGGCATAACCAAGCCTATGCCTACAGCATCCAGGGTGACGGTGCCGAGGATGACGATGAG
CGCATTGTTAGATTTCATACACGGTGCCTGACTGCGTTAGCAATTTAACTGTGATAAACTACCGCATTAA
AGCTTATCGATGATAAGCTGTCAAACATGAGAATTCTTGAAGACGAAAGGGCCTCGTGATACGCCTATTT
TTATAGGTTAATGTCATGATAATAATGGTTTCTTAGACGTCAGGTGGCACTTTTCGGGGAAATGTGCGCG
GAACCCCTATTTGTTTATTTTTCTAAATACATTCAAATATGTATCCGCTCATGAGACAATAACCCTGATA
AATGCTTCAATAATATTGAAAAAGGAAGAGTATGAGTATTCAACATTTCCGTGTCGCCCTTATTCCCTTT
TTTGCGGCATTTTGCCTTCCTGTTTTTGCTCACCCAGAAACGCTGGTGAAAGTAAAAGATGCTGAAGATC
AGTTGGGTGCACGAGTGGGTTACATCGAACTGGATCTCAACAGCGGTAAGATCCTTGAGAGTTTTCGCCC
CGAAGAACGTTTTCCAATGATGAGCACTTTTAAAGTTCTGCTATGTGGCGCGGTATTATCCCGTGTTGAC
GCCGGGCAAGAGCAACTCGGTCGCCGCATACACTATTCTCAGAATGACTTGGTTGAGTACTCACCAGTCA
CAGAAAAGCATCTTACGGATGGCATGACAGTAAGAGAATTATGCAGTGCTGCCATAACCATGAGTGATAA
CACTGCGGCCAACTTACTTCTGACAACGATCGGAGGACCGAAGGAGCTAACCGCTTTTTTGCACAACATG
GGGGATCATGTAACTCGCCTTGATCGTTGGGAACCGGAGCTGAATGAAGCCATACCAAACGACGAGCGTG
ACACCACGATGCCTGCAGCAATGGCAACAACGTTGCGCAAACTATTAACTGGCGAACTACTTACTCTAGC
TTCCCGGCAACAATTAATAGACTGGATGGAGGCGGATAAAGTTGCAGGACCACTTCTGCGCTCGGCCCTT
CCGGCTGGCTGGTTTATTGCTGATAAATCTGGAGCCGGTGAGCGTGGGTCTCGCGGTATCATTGCAGCAC
TGGGGCCAGATGGTAAGCCCTCCCGTATCGTAGTTATCTACACGACGGGGAGTCAGGCAACTATGGATGA
ACGAAATAGACAGATCGCTGAGATAGGTGCCTCACTGATTAAGCATTGGTAACTGTCAGACCAAGTTTAC
TCATATATACTTTAGATTGATTTAAAACTTCATTTTTAATTTAAAAGGATCTAGGTGAAGATCCTTTTTG
ATAATCTCATGACCAAAATCCCTTAACGTGAGTTTTCGTTCCACTGAGCGTCAGACCCCGTAGAAAAGAT
CAAAGGATCTTC
Features (pLannotate 1.2.2; 14 found; start..end, strand, type, name):
      1..589     +  rep_origin     ori: high-copy-number ColE1/pMB1/pBR322/pUC origin of replication
    775..914     -  misc_feature   bom: basis of mobility region from pBR322
   1016..1207    -  CDS            rop: Rop protein, which maintains plasmids at low copy number; rop
   1224..1604    +  CDS            YPB1_ECOLX: Protein predicted: Swiss-Prot protein existence level 4. From Escherichia coli.
   1846..2746    -  CDS            TcR (fragment): tetracycline efflux protein; tet; confers resistance to tetracycline
   2768..2786    +  promoter       T7 promoter: promoter for bacteriophage T7 RNA polymerase
   2818..2840    +  RBS            RBS: efficient ribosome binding site from bacteriophage T7 gene 10 (Olins and Rangwala, 1989)
   2848..3225    +  CDS            H2BC4: H2B1C_HUMAN - Also known as H2BFL, HIST1H2BC. Experimental evidence at protein level: Swiss-Prot protein existence level 1. Has broad antibacterial activity. May contribute to the formation of the functional antimicrobial barrier of the colonic epithelium, and to the bactericidal activity of amniotic fluid. From Homo sapiens (Human).
   3236..3285    +  CDS            SET1 (fragment): solubility-enhancement tag derived from T7 phage gene 10B
   3293..3340    +  terminator     T7 terminator: transcription terminator for bacteriophage T7 RNA polymerase
   3366..3658    -  CDS            TcR (fragment): tetracycline efflux protein; tet; confers resistance to tetracycline
   3706..3734    -  promoter       tet promoter: E. coli promoter for tetracycline efflux protein gene
   3847..3951    +  promoter       AmpR promoter: bla
   3952..4812    +  CDS            AmpR: β-lactamase; bla; confers resistance to ampicillin, carbenicillin, and related antibiotics
