[The description below was written by a language model from this plasmid's Addgene catalogue record and pLannotate feature annotations shown in this document.]
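Description:
pET3a.H2B-K120C is a bacterial expression plasmid built on the Novagen pET3a backbone, carrying a human histone H2B coding sequence in which lysine 120 is replaced by cysteine. The plasmid is about 5 kb (the catalogue gives 4,993 bp, and the sequenced record is 4,982 nt). It replicates in E. coli from a pBR322-type ColE1/pMB1 origin. The bom mobilisation region and the rop gene are also present, and rop keeps copy number down, consistent with the low-copy designation in the record. Selection is by ampicillin, through β-lactamase expressed from its own promoter. The annotated tetracycline-resistance sequences are only two fragments flanking the expression cassette, together with the tet promoter. They are remnants of the pBR322 tet gene that the cassette interrupts, so they should not be taken as a working marker.

The expression cassette consists of a T7 promoter, the strong ribosome binding site from phage T7 gene 10, the roughly 380 bp H2B open reading frame (matched by annotation to human H2BC4/HIST1H2BC) and a T7 terminator. A short gene 10-derived fragment is annotated between the H2B coding sequence and the terminator. It appears to be residual vector sequence, and the record lists no tag on the histone. Transcription depends on T7 RNA polymerase, so protein production requires a host strain that supplies that enzyme. The feature table shows no lac operator, so the promoter is probably the plain, unrepressed T7 type. According to the record, the introduced cysteine allows fluorescent labelling of histone octamers. The recombinant H2B K120C would therefore be assembled with the other core histones into labelled octamers for chromatin studies such as the chromatin condensate work in the associated publication. The mutant was derived from a wild-type H2B plasmid.
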