Addgene plasmid #224706: pET3a.H2B-K120C
Purpose: Expresses Human H2B K120C mutant in bacterial cells for fluorescent labelling of histone octamers
Depositing lab: Chen Davidovich. Depositing organization: Monash University. Publication: Dynamic PRC1-CBX8 stabilizes a porous structure of chromatin condensates. Uckelmann M, Levina V, Taveneau C, Han Ng X, Pandey V, Martinez J, Mendiratta S, Houx J, Boudes M, Venugopal H, Trepout S, Zhang Q, Flanigan S, Li M, Sierecki E, Gambin Y, Das PP, Bell O, de Marco A, Davidovich C. bioRxiv [Preprint]. 2024 Feb 12:2023.05.08.539931. doi: 10.1101/2023.05.08.539931. PubMed 38405976.
Backbone
  Vector backbone: pET3a
  Backbone manufacturer: Novagen
  Backbone size w/o insert (bp): 4601
  Total vector size (bp): 4993
  Vector type: Bacterial Expression
Growth in bacteria
  Bacterial resistance: Ampicillin, 100 μg/mL
  Growth temperature: 37°C
  Growth strain: DH5alpha
  Growth instructions: Glucose supplementation advised
  Copy number: Low Copy
Gene/Insert
  Gene/Insert name: H2B-K120C (alt name: Human Histone 2B mutant, H2B K120C mt)
  Species: H. sapiens (human)
  Insert size (bp): 380
  Mutation: K120C
  Entrez Gene: H2B
  Promoter: T7
  Cloning method: Other
  Sequencing primers: 5′ -
Resource information
  A portion of this plasmid was derived from a plasmid made by: With thanks for the wild-type H2B plasmid from David Tremethick, Australian National University.
Terms and licenses: Academic/Nonprofit Terms; Industry Terms: Not Available to Industry
How to cite: pET3a.H2B-K120C was a gift from Chen Davidovich (Addgene plasmid # 224706 ; http://n2t.net/addgene:224706 ; RRID:Addgene_224706)
